>Addgene plasmid #180543 | KTK_045 | addgene full sequence | sequence record 359392 | Addgene NGS Result
TCATGACCAAAATCCCTTAACGTGAGTTTTCGTTCCACTGAGCGTCAGACCCCGTAGAAAAGATCAAAGG
ATCTTCTTGAGATCCTTTTTTTCTGCGCGTAATCTGCTGCTTGCAAACAAAAAAACCACCGCTACCAGCG
GTGGTTTGTTTGCCGGATCAAGAGCTACCAACTCTTTTTCCGAAGGTAACTGGCTTCAGCAGAGCGCAGA
TACCAAATACTGTTCTTCTAGTGTAGCCGTAGTTAGGCCACCACTTCAAGAACTCTGTAGCACCGCCTAC
ATACCTCGCTCTGCTAATCCTGTTACCAGTGGCTGCTGCCAGTGGCGATAAGTCGTGTCTTACCGGGTTG
GACTCAAGACGATAGTTACCGGATAAGGCGCAGCGGTCGGGCTGAACGGGGGGTTCGTGCACACAGCCCA
GCTTGGAGCGAACGACCTACACCGAACTGAGATACCTACAGCGTGAGCTATGAGAAAGCGCCACGCTTCC
CGAAGGGAGAAAGGCGGACAGGTATCCGGTAAGCGGCAGGGTCGGAACAGGAGAGCGCACGAGGGAGCTT
CCAGGGGGAAACGCCTGGTATCTTTATAGTCCTGTCGGGTTTCGCCACCTCTGACTTGAGCGTCGATTTT
TGTGATGCTCGTCAGGGGGGCGGAGCCTATGGAAAAACGCCAGCAACGCGGCCTTTTTACGGTTCCTGGC
CTTTTGCTGGCCTTTTGCTCACATGTTCTTTCCTGCGTTATCCCCTGATTCTGTGGATAACCGTAGTCGG
TCTCATGGCTATAGAGGTTAAAATCTTAATAGGAGGAAGGCGCTATGTGAGACCAAGATTATCAAAAAGG
ATCTTCACCTAGATCCTTTTAAATTAAAAATGAAGTTTTAAATCAATCTAAAGTATATATGAGTAAACTT
GGTCTGACAGTTACCAATGCTTAATCAGTGAGGCACCTATCTCAGCGATCTGTCTATTTCGTTCATCCAT
AGTTGCCTGACTCCCCGTCGTGTAGATAACTACGATACGGGAGGGCTTACCATCTGGCCCCAGTGCTGCA
ATGATACCGCGGGACCCACGCTCACCGGCTCCAGATTTATCAGCAATAAACCAGCCAGCCGGAAGGGCCG
AGCGCAGAAGTGGTCCTGCAACTTTATCCGCCTCCATCCAGTCTATTAATTGTTGCCGGGAAGCTAGAGT
AAGTAGTTCGCCAGTTAATAGTTTGCGCAACGTTGTTGCCATTGCTACAGGCATCGTGGTGTCACGCTCG
TCGTTTGGTATGGCTTCATTCAGCTCCGGTTCCCAACGATCAAGGCGAGTTACATGATCCCCCATGTTGT
GCAAAAAAGCGGTTAGCTCCTTCGGTCCTCCGATCGTTGTCAGAAGTAAGTTGGCCGCAGTGTTATCACT
CATGGTTATGGCAGCACTGCATAATTCTCTTACTGTCATGCCATCCGTAAGATGCTTTTCTGTGACTGGT
GAGTACTCAACCAAGTCATTCTGAGAATAGTGTATGCGGCGACCGAGTTGCTCTTGCCCGGCGTCAATAC
GGGATAATACCGCGCCACATAGCAGAACTTTAAAAGTGCTCATCATTGGAAAACGTTCTTCGGGGCGAAA
ACTCTCAAGGATCTTACCGCTGTTGAGATCCAGTTCGATGTAACCCACTCGTGCACCCAACTGATCTTCA
GCATCTTTTACTTTCACCAGCGTTTCTGGGTGAGCAAAAACAGGAAGGCAAAATGCCGCAAAAAAGGGAA
TAAGGGCGACACGGAAATGTTGAATACTCATACTCTTCCTTTTTCAATATTATTGAAGCATTTATCAGGG
TTATTGTCTCATGAGCGGATACATATTTGAATGTATTTAGAAAAATAAACAAATAGGGGTTCCGCGCACA
TTTCCCCGAAAAGTGCCACCTG
Features (pLannotate 1.2.2; 3 found; start..end, strand, type, name):
     77..665     +  rep_origin     ori: high-copy-number ColE1/pMB1/pBR322/pUC origin of replication
    921..1781    -  CDS            AmpR: β-lactamase; bla; confers resistance to ampicillin, carbenicillin, and related antibiotics
   1782..1886    -  promoter       AmpR promoter: bla
