[The description below was written by a language model from this plasmid's Addgene catalogue record and pLannotate feature annotations shown in this document.]
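Description:
KTK_045 is a small bacterial entry (part-storage) vector from the Komagataeibacter Tool Kit, a modular cloning system built for assembling multigene constructs in cellulose-producing bacteria. Its payload is a single synthetic regulatory part: a ribosome binding site designed for a predicted strength of 30,000 arbitrary units. The "designed strength" wording indicates a computationally specified translation initiation rate rather than a measured one. The record gives no further detail about the part, and its 5′ cloning site is listed as unknown.

The sequenced plasmid is only 1,912 nt, and the automated annotation finds just three features: a high-copy ColE1/pMB1/pUC-type origin of replication, and the β-lactamase (AmpR) coding sequence with its native bla promoter, both on the reverse strand. This fits the catalogue description of a high-copy, ampicillin-selected plasmid maintained in a standard E. coli cloning strain. The short RBS insert was not picked up by the annotation tool and presumably lies in one of the unannotated intervals between the origin and the resistance cassette. The catalogue names pSEVA331 as the vector backbone, but that plasmid is generally described as a broad-host-range vector with chloramphenicol resistance. The features detected here instead look like a minimal pUC-style ampicillin carrier, so the backbone field may reflect the toolkit's destination vectors rather than this plasmid.

There is no promoter, coding sequence or terminator for a gene of interest, so KTK_045 is not itself an expression construct despite its "bacterial expression" classification. It serves as a source of a defined-strength RBS part. That part can be combined with promoter, coding sequence and terminator parts from the same kit to tune translation levels in assembled transcription units.
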