Addgene plasmid #180543: KTK_045
Purpose: Entry vector containing RBS 30,000 a.u. designed strength
Depositing lab: Tom Ellis. Depositing organization: Imperial College London. Publication: Komagataeibacter Tool Kit (KTK): A Modular Cloning System for Multigene Constructs and Programmed Protein Secretion from Cellulose Producing Bacteria. Goosens VJ, Walker KT, Aragon SM, Singh A, Senthivel VR, Dekker L, Caro-Astorga J, Buat MLA, Song W, Lee KY, Ellis T. ACS Synth Biol. 2021 Dec 17;10(12):3422-3434. doi: 10.1021/acssynbio.1c00358. Epub 2021 Nov 12. PubMed 34767345.
Backbone
  Vector backbone: pSEVA331
  Vector type: Bacterial Expression
Growth in bacteria
  Bacterial resistance: Ampicillin, 100 μg/mL
  Growth temperature: 37°C
  Growth strain: DH5alpha
  Copy number: High Copy
Gene/Insert
  Gene/Insert name: sRBS 30,000 a.u. designed strength
  Species: Synthetic
  Cloning method: Restriction Enzyme; 5′ cloning site unknown (unknown if destroyed)
Terms and licenses: Academic/Nonprofit Terms; Industry Terms: Not Available to Industry
Depositor comments: Read the preprint at https://www.biorxiv.org/content/10.1101/2021.06.09.447691v1.full
How to cite: KTK_045 was a gift from Tom Ellis (Addgene plasmid # 180543 ; http://n2t.net/addgene:180543 ; RRID:Addgene_180543)
